Addgene plasmid #12852: DCT.VV.Orf164
Purpose: This plasmid was designed for screening purposes and may contain discrepancies relative to the current canonical GenBank version of the gene.
Depositing lab: Jack Bennink & Jon Yewdell. Depositing organization: National Institute of Allergy and Infectious Diseases (NIAID). Publication: Identification of poxvirus CD8+ T cell determinants to enable rational design and characterization of smallpox vaccines. Tscharke DC, Karupiah G, Zhou J, Palmore T, Irvine KR, Haeryfar SM, Williams S, Sidney J, Sette A, Bennink JR, Yewdell JW. J Exp Med. 2005 January 3; 201(1): 95–104. 10.1084/jem.20041912 PubMed 15623576.
Backbone
  Vector backbone: pcDNA 3.1D V5-His-TOPO
  Backbone manufacturer: Invitrogen
  Backbone size w/o insert (bp): 5514
  Vector type: Mammalian Expression
  Selectable markers: Neomycin (select with G418)
Growth in bacteria
  Bacterial resistance: Ampicillin, 100 μg/mL
  Growth temperature: 37°C
  Growth strain: DH5alpha
  Copy number: High Copy
Gene/Insert
  Gene/Insert name: VV.Orf164 (alt names: poly(A) polymerase, large subunit; VV_WR_057)
  Species: Vaccinia Virus
  Insert size (bp): 1395
  GenBank ID: 9790974
  Cloning method: Restriction Enzyme; 5′ cloning site BamHI (not destroyed); 3′ cloning site BamHI (not destroyed)
  Sequencing primers: 5′ Universal T7
Terms and licenses: Academic/Nonprofit Terms; Industry Terms: Not Available to Industry
Depositor comments: Please see the Vaccinia kit page ( https://www.addgene.org/vvorf/ ) for more information. The kit page contains the supplemental VVOrfData spreadsheet, which includes important information about this plasmid. The plasmid and insert names provided here relate only to this library. The name of the ORF (if present) in VACV strain Copenhagen and the name of the ORF (if annotated) in VACV strain WR sequence can be found in VVOrfData spreadsheet. Please note that the amino acid sequence given for each ORF in the spreadsheet may contain some errors. Additionally, changes from the expected sequence may be present in these plasmids. Please see Addgene's quality control sequence and sequencing notes in the VVOrfData spreadsheet before ordering this plasmid.
How to cite: DCT.VV.Orf164 was a gift from Jack Bennink & Jon Yewdell (Addgene plasmid # 12852 ; http://n2t.net/addgene:12852 ; RRID:Addgene_12852)
