[The description below was written by a language model from this plasmid's Addgene catalogue record.]
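Description:
DCT.VV.Orf164 is a mammalian expression plasmid built on the commercial pcDNA 3.1D V5-His-TOPO backbone (about 5.5 kb without insert). It carries a vaccinia virus open reading frame of roughly 1.4 kb, annotated as the large subunit of the viral poly(A) polymerase (also listed as VV_WR_057). The record gives BamHI sites on both sides of the insert, both retained. It is maintained as a high-copy plasmid in E. coli under ampicillin selection, and a neomycin resistance marker allows G418 selection in mammalian cells. No feature table is supplied, so the regulatory elements are not itemised. Vectors of this family normally drive the insert from the CMV immediate-early promoter, with an upstream T7 promoter (consistent with the listed T7 sequencing primer) and optional C-terminal V5 and polyhistidine tags. Whether the ORF is in frame with those tags is not stated.

The plasmid is one member of a library of individually cloned vaccinia virus ORFs made for screening. The associated study used this approach to identify poxvirus CD8+ T cell determinants relevant to the design and characterisation of smallpox vaccines. In such work each viral gene is expressed in mammalian cells so that the gene products recognised by T cells can be mapped. The name "Orf164" is a numbering internal to the library and does not correspond directly to standard Copenhagen or WR strain nomenclature. The depositors caution that, as a screening reagent, the clone may differ from the canonical reference sequence. The insert should therefore be checked against the available sequencing data before being used as a faithful copy of the gene.
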