>Addgene plasmid #12852 | DCT.VV.Orf164 | addgene partial sequence | sequence record 19241 | T7 5'-TAATACGACTCACTATAGGG-3'
CCGAATTCCAGCTGACCACCATGAATAGGAATCCTGATCAGAATACTTTTCCTAATATTACATTAAAGAT
TATAGAAACCTATTTAGGCAGAGTACCTAGTGTGAACGAATATCATATGTTAAAATTACAAGCTAGAAAT
ATTCAAAAAATAACTGTTTTTAACAAAGACATATTTGTATCTTTAGTAAAAAAGAATAAAAAAAGATTTT
TTTCCGATGTTAATACATCTGCATCAGAAATAAAAGATCGTATACTTAGCTACTTTTCTAAACAGACTCA
AACATATAATATAGGTAAATTATTTACGATTATAGAACTACAATCTGTATTAGTGACCACATACACGGAC
ATATTAGGAGTTCTTACTATTAAAGCTCCAAATGTAATTTCATCTAAAATTTCTTATAATGTAACATCAA
TGGAAGAATTGGCAAGAGATATGCTAAATTCTATGAACGTCGCAGTAATAGACAAGGCAAAAGTAATGGG
ACGTCATAATGTATCTTCCCTAGTCAAAAATGTTAATAAGTTGATGGAAGAATATCTTAGACGCCATAAT
AAAAGTTGTATATGTTACGGATCATATTCTCTATATCTAATTAATCCAAATATACGGTACGGCGATATAG
ATATTCTTCAGACTAATTCTAGAACTTTTCTTATAGATTTGGCCTTTCTAATAAAATTTATCACGGGGAA
TAATATTATATTAAGTAAAATCCCATATCTTAGAAACTATATGGGTGATAAA
